Addgene plasmid #1363: pPS1891
Depositing lab: Pamela Silver. Depositing organization: Dana-Farber Cancer Institute. Publication: Mapping interactions between nuclear transport factors in living cells reveals pathways through the nuclear pore complex. Damelin M, Silver PA. Mol Cell 2000 Jan;5(1):133-40. 10.1016/S1097-2765(00)80409-8 PubMed 10678175.
Backbone
  Vector backbone: pRS306
  Backbone size w/o insert (bp): 4381
  Vector type: Yeast Expression
  Selectable markers: URA3
Growth in bacteria
  Bacterial resistance: Ampicillin, 100 μg/mL
  Growth temperature: 37°C
  Growth strain: DH5alpha
  Copy number: High Copy
Gene/Insert
  Gene/Insert name: NLS-EYFP (alt names: pRS306-NLS-EYFP; EYFP)
  Species: NA
  Cloning method: Restriction Enzyme; 5′ cloning site XhoI (not destroyed); 3′ cloning site KpnI (not destroyed)
  Sequencing primers: 5′ T7
Terms and licenses: Academic/Nonprofit Terms; Industry Terms: Not Available to Industry
Depositor comments: EYFP, NUF2 3' UTR, integrating vector with URA3 marker for C-terminal EYFP fusions
How to cite: pPS1891 was a gift from Pamela Silver (Addgene plasmid # 1363 ; http://n2t.net/addgene:1363 ; RRID:Addgene_1363)
