[The description below was written by a language model from this plasmid's Addgene catalogue record.]
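Description:
pPS1891 is a yeast integrating vector built on the pRS306 backbone (about 4.4 kb without the insert). Like other members of the pRS30x series, pRS306 has no yeast origin of replication or centromere, so it is maintained in yeast only after recombining into the chromosome. Integrants are selected by uracil prototrophy through the URA3 marker. In Escherichia coli it is propagated as a high-copy plasmid under ampicillin selection.

The insert, listed as NLS-EYFP, was cloned between XhoI and KpnI sites, both of which remain intact. It encodes enhanced yellow fluorescent protein, and the name indicates that a nuclear localization signal is joined to it. The depositor notes that the EYFP coding region is followed by the NUF2 3′ UTR, which presumably provides transcript termination and 3′ end processing signals in yeast. The vector is described as intended for making C-terminal EYFP fusions. In such a design, a fragment of a gene of interest is placed in frame upstream of EYFP and integration at the homologous locus tags the protein. The record does not state a promoter, and no feature table is available to confirm the exact arrangement of the NLS, the fluorescent protein and the flanking elements.

The associated publication mapped interactions between nuclear transport factors and nuclear pore components in living yeast cells. This fits the use of the plasmid as a source of EYFP-tagged proteins, or of a nuclear-targeted EYFP reporter, for live-cell fluorescence studies. The record does not specify which role this particular construct played in that work.
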