>Addgene plasmid #1363 | pPS1891 | addgene partial sequence | sequence record 17402 | T7 5'-TAATACGACTCACTATAGGG-3'
GGATCCCCCGGGCTGCAGGAATTCGATATCAAGCTTATCGATACCGTCGACCTCGAGCTATGGTGAGCAA
GGGCGAGGAGCTGTTCACCGGGGTGGTGCCCATCCTGGTCGAGCTGGACGGCGACGTAAACGGCCACAAG
TTCAGCGTGTCCGGCGAGGGCGAGGGCGATGCCACCTACGGCAAGCTGACCCTGAAGTTCATCTGCACCA
CCGGCAAGCTGCCCGTGCCCTGGCCCACCCTCGTGACCACCTTCGGCTACGGCGTGCAGTGCTTCGCCCG
CTACCCCGACCACATGAAGCAGCACGACTTCTTCAAGTCCGCCATGCCCGAAGGCTACGTCCAGGAGCGC
ACCATCTTCTTTCAGGACG
